Addgene plasmid #122072: pGFP-ATG13(315)
Purpose: Expressing GFP-Atg13
Depositing lab: Daniel Klionsky. Depositing organization: University of Michigan. Publication: Molecular interactions of the Saccharomyces cerevisiae Atg1 complex provide insights into assembly and regulatory mechanisms. Chew LH, Lu S, Liu X, Li FK, Yu AY, Klionsky DJ, Dong MQ, Yip CK. Autophagy. 2015;11(6):891-905. doi: 10.1080/15548627.2015.1040972. PubMed 25998554.
Backbone
  Vector backbone: pRS315
  Vector type: Yeast Expression
  Selectable markers: LEU2
Growth in bacteria
  Bacterial resistance: Ampicillin, 100 μg/mL
  Growth temperature: 37°C
  Growth strain: DH5alpha
  Copy number: Unknown
Gene/Insert
  Gene/Insert name: ATG13
  Species: S. cerevisiae (budding yeast)
  Tag / fusion protein: GFP
Terms and licenses: Academic/Nonprofit Terms; Industry Terms: Not Available to Industry
How to cite: pGFP-ATG13(315) was a gift from Daniel Klionsky (Addgene plasmid # 122072 ; http://n2t.net/addgene:122072 ; RRID:Addgene_122072)
