[The description below was written by a language model from this plasmid's Addgene catalogue record and pLannotate feature annotations shown in this document.]
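Description:
pGFP-ATG13(315) is a yeast expression plasmid built on pRS315, a low-copy centromeric E. coli–S. cerevisiae shuttle vector. In yeast it is maintained through a CEN6/ARS element, which keeps it at roughly chromosomal copy number and segregates it stably, and it is selected by the LEU2 marker (3-isopropylmalate dehydrogenase under its own promoter), which complements leucine auxotrophy. In bacteria it replicates from a ColE1/pUC-type origin and confers ampicillin resistance through β-lactamase. The pBluescript-derived parts of the backbone are also present: an f1 phage origin, lac promoter/operator and lacZα remnants, and T3 and T7 promoters flanking the cloning region.

The payload is an N-terminal fusion of GFP (annotated as the GFPmut2 variant, a rapidly maturing green fluorescent protein) to the full S. cerevisiae ATG13 coding sequence, with only a short junction between the two reading frames. Atg13 is a regulatory subunit of the Atg1 kinase complex that responds to nutrient status through TOR signalling and is needed for autophagy induction and the cytoplasm-to-vacuole targeting pathway. Downstream of ATG13 the insert carries additional genomic sequence, including a fragment of the neighbouring PZF1 gene on the opposite strand, which suggests that native 3′ flanking DNA was cloned along with the gene. No yeast promoter is annotated, and only a short unannotated stretch precedes GFP, so the record does not state what drives expression of the fusion. The stated purpose is simply to express GFP-Atg13 in yeast. Such a fusion suits following Atg13 by fluorescence microscopy or detecting it through the tag, in line with the associated work on Atg1 complex assembly and regulation.
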