Features (pLannotate 1.2.2; 23 found; start..end, strand, type, name):
     10..102     +  CDS            lacI (fragment): lac repressor; lacI; The lac repressor binds to the lac operator to inhibit transcription in E. coli. This inhibition can be relieved by adding lactose or isopropyl-β-D-thiogalactopyranoside (IPTG).
    115..136     +  protein_bind   CAP binding site: CAP binding activates transcription in the presence of cAMP. E. coli catabolite activator protein
    151..181     +  promoter       lac promoter: promoter for the E. coli lac operon
    189..205     +  protein_bind   lac operator: The lac repressor binds to the lac operator to inhibit transcription in E. coli. This inhibition can be relieved by adding lactose or isopropyl-β-D-thiogalactopyranoside (IPTG). lac repressor encoded by lacI
    250..268     +  promoter       T3 promoter: promoter for bacteriophage T3 RNA polymerase
    280..333     -  misc_feature   MCS (fragment): pBluescript multiple cloning site
    431..1144    +  CDS            GFPmut2: GFPmut2 is a basic (constitutively fluorescent) green fluorescent protein published in 1996, derived from Aequorea victoria. It is reported to be a very rapidly-maturing weak dimer.
   1154..3364    +  CDS            ATG13: ATG13_YEAST - Also known as APG13. Experimental evidence at protein level: Swiss-Prot protein existence level 1. Activates the ATG1 kinase in a nutritional condition dependent manner through the TOR pathway, leading to autophagy. Required for autophosphorylation of ATG1 at 'Thr-226' and its dimerization. May also be involved in the regulation of autophagy through SNF1. Involved in ATG9 and ATG23 cycling through the pre- autophagosomal structure. Also involved in cytoplasm to vacuole transport (Cvt) and more specifically in Cvt vesicle formation. Seems to play a role in the switching machinery
   3669..4166    -  CDS            PZF1 (fragment): TF3A_YEAST - Also known as TFC2, TFIIIA. Experimental evidence at protein level: Swiss-Prot protein existence level 1. Interacts with the internal control region (ICR) of approximately 50 bases within the 5S RNA genes, is required for correct transcription of these genes by RNA polymerase III. Also binds the transcribed 5S RNA's. From Saccharomyces cerevisiae (strain ATCC 204508 / S288c) (Baker's yeast).
   4199..4217    -  promoter       T7 promoter: promoter for bacteriophage T7 RNA polymerase
   4220..4377    +  CDS            lacZα (fragment): LacZα fragment of β-galactosidase; lacZ fragment
   4381..4809    +  rep_origin     f1 ori (sequence partly withheld): f1 bacteriophage origin of replication; arrow indicates direction of (+) strand synthesis
   4837..4889    -  misc_feature   bom (fragment): basis of mobility region from pBR322
   4920..4997    +  CDS            YO192_YEAST (fragment): Experimental evidence at protein level: Swiss-Prot protein existence level 1. From Saccharomyces cerevisiae (strain ATCC 204508 / S288c) (Baker's yeast).
   5137..5544    +  promoter       LEU2 promoter: S. cerevisiae LEU2
   5545..6639    +  CDS            LEU2: 3-isopropylmalate dehydrogenase, required for leucine biosynthesis; S. cerevisiae LEU2; yeast auxotrophic marker
   7001..7117    -  CDS            NFS1 (fragment): NFS1_YEAST - Also known as SPL1 From Saccharomyces cerevisiae (strain ATCC 204508 / S288c) (Baker's yeast).
   7116..7166    -  misc_feature   bom (fragment): basis of mobility region from pBR322
   7268..7303    -  CDS            rop (fragment): Rop protein, which maintains plasmids at low copy number; rop
   7372..7875    -  misc_feature   CEN/ARS: S. cerevisiae CEN6 centromere fused to an autonomously replicating sequence
   7912..8016    +  promoter       AmpR promoter: bla
   8017..8877    +  CDS            AmpR: β-lactamase; bla; confers resistance to ampicillin, carbenicillin, and related antibiotics
   9048..9636    +  rep_origin     ori: high-copy-number ColE1/pMB1/pBR322/pUC origin of replication
>Addgene plasmid #122072 | pGFP-ATG13(315) | addgene full sequence | sequence record 240343 | Addgene NGS Result
AGCGGAAGAGCGCCCAATACGCAAACCGCCTCTCCCCGCGCGTTGGCCGATTCATTAATGCAGCTGGCAC
GACAGGTTTCCCGACTGGAAAGCGGGCAGTGAGCGCAACGCAATTAATGTGAGTTAGCTCACTCATTAGG
CACCCCAGGCTTTACACTTTATGCTTCCGGCTCGTATGTTGTGTGGAATTGTGAGCGGATAACAATTTCA
CACAGGAAACAGCTATGACCATGATTACGCCAAGCTCGAAATTAACCCTCACTAAAGGGAACAAAAGCTG
GTACCGGGCCCCCCCTCGAGGTCGACGGTATCGATAAGCTTGATATCGAATTCATAGGTACCAAATACAT
TCCACTTACACCTTCCAGGCTCAAGTCTTGAAAAGAAAGCAGAACATACAGCCCGGTTGAATAGCATGAG
TCTGCCTAGAATGAGTAAAGGAGAAGAACTTTTCACTGGAGTTGTCCCAATTCTTGTTGAATTAGATGGT
GATGTTAATGGGCACAAATTTTCTGTCAGTGGAGAGGGTGAAGGTGATGCAACATACGGAAAACTTACCC
TTAAATTTATTTGCACTACTGGAAAACTACCTGTTCCATGGCCAACACTTGTCACTACTTTCGCGTATGG
TCTTCAATGCTTTGCGAGATACCCAGATCATATGAAACAGCATGACTTTTTCAAGAGTGCCATGCCCGAA
GGTTATGTACAGGAAAGAACTATATTTTTCAAAGATGACGGGAACTACAAGACACGTGCTGAAGTCAAGT
TTGAAGGTGATACCCTTGTTAATAGAATCGAGTTAAAAGGTATTGATTTTAAAGAAGATGGAAACATTCT
TGGACACAAATTGGAATACAACTATAACTCACACAATGTATACATCATGGCAGACAAACAAAAGAATGGA
ATCAAAGTTAACTTCAAAATTAGACACAACATTGAAGATGGAAGCGTTCAACTAGCAGACCATTATCAAC
AAAATACTCCAATTGGCGATGGCCCTGTCCTTTTACCAGACAACCATTACCTGTCCACACAATCTGCCCT
TTCGAAAGATCCCAACGAAAAGAGAGACCACATGGTCCTTCTTGAGTTTGTAACAGCTGCTGGGATTACA
CATGGCATGGATGAACTATACAAATCGTCTAGGGTTGCCGAAGAGGACATCGAGAAGCAAGTCCTTCAAT
TGATAGACAGCTTTTTTCTGAAGACTACACTACTAATATGCTCCACCGAATCAAGTCGATACCAGTCTTC
TACAGAAAATATATTCCTATTTGACGACACATGGTTTGAAGATCACTCAGAATTAGTGAGTGAGCTACCC
GAGATAATATCAAAATGGTCTCACTACGATGGTCGAAAAGAGTTGCCACCCTTAGTGGTAGAGACATATT
TGGATTTAAGACAGTTAAACTCGTCTCATTTAGTTAGATTAAAGGACCACGAAGGCCATTTGTGGAACGT
TTGCAAAGGAACTAAGAAGCAGGAAATCGTGATGGAACGTTGGCTTATCGAATTAGATAATTCATCCCCA
ACTTTCAAATCATACAGTGAAGATGAGACTGATGTTAATGAACTTTCTAAACAGCTAGTCCTTCTCTTCC
GTTATTTGTTGACTTTAATACAGTTACTACCCACAACAGAATTATACCAATTATTAATAAAGTCTTATAA
CGGCCCGCAAAATGAAGGAAGTTCCAATCCAATAACTTCCACGGGCCCACTAGTAAGTATCCGGACGTGT
GTCCTTGACGGATCTAAACCAATTTTATCGAAGGGGAGAATAGGGTTGAGCAAACCGATTATTAATACAT
ATTCCAATGCGCTTAACGAATCAAACCTGCCAGCCCATTTAGATCAAAAGAAGATCACACCTGTATGGAC
AAAGTTTGGACTCTTAAGAGTCTCGGTATCATACAGACGTGATTGGAAGTTTGAAATTAACAATACAAAC
GACGAATTATTTTCAGCTCGACATGCATCTGTCTCACATAACTCACAAGGACCCCAGAATCAGCCAGAAC
AAGAAGGACAAAGTGATCAAGACATAGGGAAACGCCAACCACAATTTCAACAGCAGCAGCAGCCCCAACA
GCAGCAGCAGCAGCAGCAACAGCAACAGAGACAACACCAGGTCCAGACACAACAACAAAGACAGATACCT
GATAGGAGATCTCTTTCACTTTCTCCTTGTACAAGAGCCAATTCTTTTGAACCACAATCTTGGCAGAAGA
AAGTCTATCCAATATCGAGACCTGTTCAACCATTTAAAGTTGGTTCAATTGGAAGTCAAAGTGCGAGCAG
AAATCCCTCTAATTCATCGTTTTTCAACCAACCACCTGTTCATAGGCCAAGTATGAGCTCCAACTACGGG
CCACAAATGAATATTGAAGGTACCAGTGTTGGAAGCACCTCAAAGTATTCCTCCTCCTTTGGGAACATTC
GTCGTCACTCAAGTGTAAAGACGACAGAGAATGCTGAAAAAGTATCAAAAGCTGTAAAGAGCCCACTACA
ACCTCAAGAATCACAAGAAGATTTAATGGATTTTGTTAAATTACTCGAAGAAAAACCCGATCTAACTATA
AAGAAGACAAGTGGAAATAATCCACCCAATATCAATATTTCTGATTCTCTAATCAGATATCAGAATTTGA
AGCCAAGTAATGACTTATTAAGTGAAGATTTATCCGTAAGTTTATCCATGGATCCAAATCATACATATCA
CAGAGGCAGATCAGATTCCCACTCACCATTGCCTTCAATATCCCCTTCGATGCATTATGGATCGTTGAAC
TCGAGAATGTCTCAAGGCGCCAATGCAAGCCATTTGATTGCAAGAGGCGGTGGGAATTCATCTACTAGTG
CCTTGAATAGTAGAAGGAATTCTTTAGATAAGAGCTCAAACAAGCAGGGTATGTCAGGCTTACCTCCTAT
TTTTGGTGGAGAGAGTACTTCATATCACCACGACAACAAAATACAAAAGTACAACCAATTAGGAGTAGAA
GAAGATGATGATGACGAGAATGACCGTTTGCTCAACCAAATGGGAAACAGTGCTACAAAATTCAAAAGTT
CAATATCTCCAAGATCAATTGATAGCATTTCAAGTTCTTTCATAAAAAGTAGGATACCTATCAGACAACC
ATACCATTACTCTCAACCAACTACTGCGCCCTTTCAAGCTCAGGCGAAATTTCATAAACCTGCAAATAAG
TTAATCGATAATGGTAATAGGAGTAATAGTAACAATAACAATCATAATGGGAATGATGCAGTTGGTGTGA
TGCATAATGACGAGGATGATCAAGATGATGATCTAGTATTTTTCATGAGTGATATGAACCTTTCTAAAGA
AGGTTAAAAATGGTAAAGTTTTATTTTAAAGGGCACAACTAAAGAAAAATAATCAAAAAAAAGGTGAAAT
AGATATGCAAGAAAAGAAAAAAAAATACAATACTAGTAAACTGAAATAAAAAAGATTAGCCATAATGGAT
TTGTTTCTCTTTGTTATCGATATTCTTACCTCTTGAAGATCCATGTGTCTATCATTTGAATTGAATATAT
AATTATATACAGTGAGATATACCAATTGCAGTAACAAAATGGCAAATATGTATATCAGTAATATAATTAG
CATATAAAATAAAAAAAAAAAATGCTTATTTGTCACCCGCTGACTGCGTTTCCTTTTGAATTATAAAAGG
TTCCTTATGGTTCTGGTCCACTAGCGTTTTATTTTCTTCCTTTTCCTGTAATATTTTTAACTTTAGCTCA
TGTACTTTGTGCTTGTCTATATGTTTCTCGTATTTTTCCTTTGTCTTGAAAGTCCTAGAACAATTATTGT
AAAAGCATCTGTATTTTCTTCCAACGGTATTCAATAAAAGGTTTAGCCCATTTTCACCAGACTCAAGTCG
CTTTTCTAAATCCACTTCATTCTGTAAAAACTCTACATTATTGTTTTCGGTAAGTTTTCTCCTTTTCCTC
AACCTATTGGAAATCTTCTCTTCATCCTGCTCATTCGAGTGTTTGCTATTCCCCAGTTGAACTCCGTGGT
CTTGGACAAGTTGTTGAATATCAGAAATTTTATATTTTAGTTCCAGTGGGATATCTTCTTCCGTATGAAT
AGACCCATAATGCGTGAGAAGATCATGTTTTCTAGAGCGGCCGCCACCGCGGTGGAGCTCCAATTCGCCC
TATAGTGAGTCGTATTACAATTCACTGGCCGTCGTTTTACAACGTCGTGACTGGGAAAACCCTGGCGTTA
CCCAACTTAATCGCCTTGCAGCACATCCCCCTTTCGCCAGCTGGCGTAATAGCGAAGAGGCCCGCACCGA
TCGCCCTTCCCAACAGTTGCGCAGCCTGAATGGCGAATGG
[124 nt withheld, positions 4381-4504]
C
[91 nt withheld, positions 4506-4596]
A
[49 nt withheld, positions 4598-4646]
CCTTTGACGTTGGAGTCCACGTTCTTT
[37 nt withheld, positions 4674-4710]
ACCCTATCTCGGTCTATTCTTTTGATTTATAAGGGATTTTGCCGATTTCGGCCTATTGGTTAAAAAATGA
GCTGATTTAACAAAAATTTAACGCGAATTTTAACAAAATATTAACGCTTACAATTTCCTGATGCGGTATT
TTCTCCTTACGCATCTGTGCGGTATTTCACACCGCATATCGACCGGTCGAGGAGAACTTCTAGTATATCT
ACATACCTAATATTATTGCCTTATTAAAAATGGAATCCCAACAATTACATCAAAATCCACATTCTCTTCA
AAATCAATTGTCCTGTACTTCCTTGTTCATGTGTGTTCAAAAACGTTATATTTATAGGATAATTATACTC
TATTTCTCAACAAGTAATTGGTTGTTTGGCCGAGCGGTCTAAGGCGCCTGATTCAAGAAATATCTTGACC
GCAGTTAACTGTGGGAATACTCAGGTATCGTAAGATGCAAGAGTTCGAATCTCTTAGCAACCATTATTTT
TTTCCTCAACATAACGAGAACACACAGGGGCGCTATCGCACAGAATCAAATTCGATGACTGGAAATTTTT
TGTTAATTTCAGAGGTCGCCTGACGCATATACCTTTTTCAACTGAAAAATTGGGAGAAAAAGGAAAGGTG
AGAGCGCCGGAACCGGCTTTTCATATAGAATAGAGAAGCGTTCATGACTAAATGCTTGCATCACAATACT
TGAAGTTGACAATATTATTTAAGGACCTATTGTTTTTTCCAATAGGTGGTTAGCAATCGTCTTACTTTCT
AACTTTTCTTACCTTTTACATTTCAGCAATATATATATATATATTTCAAGGATATACCATTCTAATGTCT
GCCCCTAAGAAGATCGTCGTTTTGCCAGGTGACCACGTTGGTCAAGAAATCACAGCCGAAGCCATTAAGG
TTCTTAAAGCTATTTCTGATGTTCGTTCCAATGTCAAGTTCGATTTCGAAAATCATTTAATTGGTGGTGC
TGCTATCGATGCTACAGGTGTTCCACTTCCAGATGAGGCGCTGGAAGCCTCCAAGAAGGCTGATGCCGTT
TTGTTAGGTGCTGTGGGTGGTCCTAAATGGGGTACCGGTAGTGTTAGACCTGAACAAGGTTTACTAAAAA
TCCGTAAAGAACTTCAATTGTACGCCAACTTAAGACCATGTAACTTTGCATCCGACTCTCTTTTAGACTT
ATCTCCAATCAAGCCACAATTTGCTAAAGGTACTGACTTCGTTGTTGTCAGAGAATTAGTGGGAGGTATT
TACTTTGGTAAGAGAAAGGAAGACGATGGTGATGGTGTCGCTTGGGATAGTGAACAATACACCGTTCCAG
AAGTGCAAAGAATCACAAGAATGGCCGCTTTCATGGCCCTACAACATGAGCCACCATTGCCTATTTGGTC
CTTGGATAAAGCTAATGTTTTGGCCTCTTCAAGATTATGGAGAAAAACTGTGGAGGAAACCATCAAGAAC
GAATTCCCTACATTGAAGGTTCAACATCAATTGATTGATTCTGCCGCCATGATCCTAGTTAAGAACCCAA
CCCACCTAAATGGTATTATAATCACCAGCAACATGTTTGGTGATATCATCTCCGATGAAGCCTCCGTTAT
CCCAGGTTCCTTGGGTTTGTTGCCATCTGCGTCCTTGGCCTCTTTGCCAGACAAGAACACCGCATTTGGT
TTGTACGAACCATGCCACGGTTCTGCTCCAGATTTGCCAAAGAATAAGGTCAACCCTATCGCCACTATCT
TGTCTGCTGCAATGATGTTGAAATTGTCATTGAACTTGCCTGAAGAAGGTAAGGCCATTGAAGATGCAGT
TAAAAAGGTTTTGGATGCAGGTATCAGAACTGGTGATTTAGGTGGTTCCAACAGTACCACCGAAGTCGGT
GATGCTGTCGCCGAAGAAGTTAAGAAAATCCTTGCTTAAAAAGATTCTCTTTTTTTATGATATTTGTACA
TAAACTTTATAAATGAAATTCATAATAGAAACGACACGAAATTACAAAATGGAATATGTTCATAGGGTAG
ACGAAACTATATACGCAATCTACATACATTTATCAAGAAGGAGAAAAAGGAGGATGTAAAGGAATACAGG
TAAGCAAATTGATACTAATGGCTCAACGTGATAAGGAAAAAGAATTGCACTTTAACATTAATATTGACAA
GGAGGAGGGCACCACACAAAAAGTTAGGTGTAACAGAAAATCATGAAACTATGATTCCTAATTTATATAT
TGGAGGATTTTCTCTAAAAAAAAAAAAATACAACAAATAAAAAACACTCAATGACCTGACCATTTGATGG
AGTTTAAGTCAATACCTTCTTGAACCATTTCCCATAATGGTGAAAGTTCCCTCAAGAATTTTACTCTGTC
AGAAACGGCCTTAACGACGTAGTCGATATGGTGCACTCTCAGTACAATCTGCTCTGATGCCGCATAGTTA
AGCCAGCCCCGACACCCGCCAACACCCGCTGACGCGCCCTGACGGGCTTGTCTGCTCCCGGCATCCGCTT
ACAGACAAGCTGTGACCGTCTCCGGGAGCTGCATGTGTCAGAGGTTTTCACCGTCATCACCGAAACGCGC
GAGACGAAAGGGCCTCGTGATACGCCTATTTTTATAGGTTAATGTCATGATAATAATGGTTTCTTAGGAC
GGATCGCTTGCCTGTAACTTACACGCGCCTCGTATCTTTTAATGATGGAATAATTTGGGAATTTACTCTG
TGTTTATTTATTTTTATGTTTTGTATTTGGATTTTAGAAAGTAAATAAAGAAGGTAGAAGAGTTACGGAA
TGAAGAAAAAAAAATAAACAAAGGTTTAAAAAATTTCAACAAAAAGCGTACTTTACATATATATTTATTA
GACAAGAAAAGCAGATTAAATAGATATACATTCGATTAACGATAAGTAAAATGTAAAATCACAGGATTTT
CGTGTGTGGTCTTCTACACAGACAAGATGAAACAATTCGGCATTAATACCTGAGAGCAGGAAGAGCAAGA
TAAAAGGTAGTATTTGTTGGCGATCCCCCTAGAGTCTTTTACATCTTCGGAAAACAAAAACTATTTTTTC
TTTAATTTCTTTTTTTACTTTCTATTTTTAATTTATATATTTATATTAAAAAATTTAAATTATAATTATT
TTTATAGCACGTGATGAAAAGGACCCAGGTGGCACTTTTCGGGGAAATGTGCGCGGAACCCCTATTTGTT
TATTTTTCTAAATACATTCAAATATGTATCCGCTCATGAGACAATAACCCTGATAAATGCTTCAATAATA
TTGAAAAAGGAAGAGTATGAGTATTCAACATTTCCGTGTCGCCCTTATTCCCTTTTTTGCGGCATTTTGC
CTTCCTGTTTTTGCTCACCCAGAAACGCTGGTGAAAGTAAAAGATGCTGAAGATCAGTTGGGTGCACGAG
TGGGTTACATCGAACTGGATCTCAACAGCGGTAAGATCCTTGAGAGTTTTCGCCCCGAAGAACGTTTTCC
AATGATGAGCACTTTTAAAGTTCTGCTATGTGGCGCGGTATTATCCCGTATTGACGCCGGGCAAGAGCAA
CTCGGTCGCCGCATACACTATTCTCAGAATGACTTGGTTGAGTACTCACCAGTCACAGAAAAGCATCTTA
CGGATGGCATGACAGTAAGAGAATTATGCAGTGCTGCCATAACCATGAGTGATAACACTGCGGCCAACTT
ACTTCTGACAACGATCGGAGGACCGAAGGAGCTAACCGCTTTTTTGCACAACATGGGGGATCATGTAACT
CGCCTTGATCGTTGGGAACCGGAGCTGAATGAAGCCATACCAAACGACGAGCGTGACACCACGATGCCTG
TAGCAATGGCAACAACGTTGCGCAAACTATTAACTGGCGAACTACTTACTCTAGCTTCCCGGCAACAATT
AATAGACTGGATGGAGGCGGATAAAGTTGCAGGACCACTTCTGCGCTCGGCCCTTCCGGCTGGCTGGTTT
ATTGCTGATAAATCTGGAGCCGGTGAGCGTGGGTCTCGCGGTATCATTGCAGCACTGGGGCCAGATGGTA
AGCCCTCCCGTATCGTAGTTATCTACACGACGGGGAGTCAGGCAACTATGGATGAACGAAATAGACAGAT
CGCTGAGATAGGTGCCTCACTGATTAAGCATTGGTAACTGTCAGACCAAGTTTACTCATATATACTTTAG
ATTGATTTAAAACTTCATTTTTAATTTAAAAGGATCTAGGTGAAGATCCTTTTTGATAATCTCATGACCA
AAATCCCTTAACGTGAGTTTTCGTTCCACTGAGCGTCAGACCCCGTAGAAAAGATCAAAGGATCTTCTTG
AGATCCTTTTTTTCTGCGCGTAATCTGCTGCTTGCAAACAAAAAAACCACCGCTACCAGCGGTGGTTTGT
TTGCCGGATCAAGAGCTACCAACTCTTTTTCCGAAGGTAACTGGCTTCAGCAGAGCGCAGATACCAAATA
CTGTTCTTCTAGTGTAGCCGTAGTTAGGCCACCACTTCAAGAACTCTGTAGCACCGCCTACATACCTCGC
TCTGCTAATCCTGTTACCAGTGGCTGCTGCCAGTGGCGATAAGTCGTGTCTTACCGGGTTGGACTCAAGA
CGATAGTTACCGGATAAGGCGCAGCGGTCGGGCTGAACGGGGGGTTCGTGCACACAGCCCAGCTTGGAGC
GAACGACCTACACCGAACTGAGATACCTACAGCGTGAGCTATGAGAAAGCGCCACGCTTCCCGAAGGGAG
AAAGGCGGACAGGTATCCGGTAAGCGGCAGGGTCGGAACAGGAGAGCGCACGAGGGAGCTTCCAGGGGGA
AACGCCTGGTATCTTTATAGTCCTGTCGGGTTTCGCCACCTCTGACTTGAGCGTCGATTTTTGTGATGCT
CGTCAGGGGGGCGGAGCCTATGGAAAAACGCCAGCAACGCGGCCTTTTTACGGTTCCTGGCCTTTTGCTG
GCCTTTTGCTCACATGTTCTTTCCTGCGTTATCCCCTGATTCTGTGGATAACCGTATTACCGCCTTTGAG
TGAGCTGATACCGCTCGCCGCAGCCGAACGACCGAGCGCAGCGAGTCAGTGAGCGAGGA
